>Addgene plasmid #114670 | pGL3-TK-5UTR-BsmBI-Luciferase | depositor full sequence | sequence record 216429 | pGL3-TK-5UTR-BsmBI-Luciferase sequence 5354 bps
GGTACCGAGCTCTTACGCGTGCTAGCCCGGGCTCGAGATCTGACTTCTAGAGATCCGGCAAACCCCGCCC
AGCGTCTTGTCATTGGCGAATTCGAACACGCAGATGCAGTCGGGGCGGCGCGGTCCCAGGTCCACTTCGC
ATATTAAGGTGACGCGTGTGGCCTCGAACACGGAGACGATCTGGAAAGCGGGCAGTGAGCGCAACGCAAT
TAATGTGAGTTAGCTCACTCATTAGGCACCCCAGGCTTTACACTTTATGCTTCCGGCTCGTATGTTGTGT
GGAATTGTGAGCGGATAACAATTTCACACAGGAAACAGCTATGACCATGATTACGCCAAGCGCGCAATTA
ACCCTCACTAAAGGGAACAAAAGCTGGAGGACCTCGAGGGGGGGCCCGGTACCCAATTCGCCCTATAGTG
AGTCGTATTACGCGCGCTCACTGGCCGTCGTTTTACAACGTCGTGACTGGGAAAACCCTGGCGTTACCCA
ACTTAATCGCCTTGCAGCACATCCCCCTTTCGCCAGCTGGCGTAATAGCGAAGAGGCCCGCACCGATCGC
CCTTCCCAACAGTTGCGCAGCCTGAATGGCGAATGGTAGGACGCGCCCTGTAGCGTGGGCGTCTCAGAAG
ACGCCAAAAACATAAAGAAAGGCCCGGCGCCATTCTATCCGCTGGAAGATGGAACCGCTGGAGAGCAACT
GCATAAGGCTATGAAGAGATACGCCCTGGTTCCTGGAACAATTGCTTTTACAGATGCACATATCGAGGTG
GACATCACTTACGCTGAGTACTTCGAAATGTCCGTTCGGTTGGCAGAAGCTATGAAACGATATGGGCTGA
ATACAAATCACAGAATCGTCGTATGCAGTGAAAACTCTCTTCAATTCTTTATGCCGGTGTTGGGCGCGTT
ATTTATCGGAGTTGCAGTTGCGCCCGCGAACGACATTTATAATGAACGTGAATTGCTCAACAGTATGGGC
ATTTCGCAGCCTACCGTGGTGTTCGTTTCCAAAAAGGGGTTGCAAAAAATTTTGAACGTGCAAAAAAAGC
TCCCAATCATCCAAAAAATTATTATCATGGATTCTAAAACGGATTACCAGGGATTTCAGTCGATGTACAC
GTTCGTCACATCTCATCTACCTCCCGGTTTTAATGAATACGATTTTGTGCCAGAGTCCTTCGATAGGGAC
AAGACAATTGCACTGATCATGAACTCCTCTGGATCTACTGGTCTGCCTAAAGGTGTCGCTCTGCCTCATA
GAACTGCCTGCGTGAGATTCTCGCATGCCAGAGATCCTATTTTTGGCAATCAAATCATTCCGGATACTGC
GATTTTAAGTGTTGTTCCATTCCATCACGGTTTTGGAATGTTTACTACACTCGGATATTTGATATGTGGA
TTTCGAGTCGTCTTAATGTATAGATTTGAAGAAGAGCTGTTTCTGAGGAGCCTTCAGGATTACAAGATTC
AAAGTGCGCTGCTGGTGCCAACCCTATTCTCCTTCTTCGCCAAAAGCACTCTGATTGACAAATACGATTT
ATCTAATTTACACGAAATTGCTTCTGGTGGCGCTCCCCTCTCTAAGGAAGTCGGGGAAGCGGTTGCCAAG
AGGTTCCATCTGCCAGGTATCAGGCAAGGATATGGGCTCACTGAGACTACATCAGCTATTCTGATTACAC
CCGAGGGGGATGATAAACCGGGCGCGGTCGGTAAAGTTGTTCCATTTTTTGAAGCGAAGGTTGTGGATCT
GGATACCGGGAAAACGCTGGGCGTTAATCAAAGAGGCGAACTGTGTGTGAGAGGTCCTATGATTATGTCC
GGTTATGTAAACAATCCGGAAGCGACCAACGCCTTGATTGACAAGGATGGATGGCTACATTCTGGAGACA
TAGCTTACTGGGACGAAGACGAACACTTCTTCATCGTTGACCGCCTGAAGTCTCTGATTAAGTACAAAGG
CTATCAGGTGGCTCCCGCTGAATTGGAATCCATCTTGCTCCAACACCCCAACATCTTCGACGCAGGTGTC
GCAGGTCTTCCCGACGATGACGCCGGTGAACTTCCCGCCGCCGTTGTTGTTTTGGAGCACGGAAAGACGA
TGACGGAAAAAGAGATCGTGGATTACGTCGCCAGTCAAGTAACAACCGCGAAAAAGTTGCGCGGAGGAGT
TGTGTTTGTGGACGAAGTACCGAAAGGTCTTACCGGAAAACTCGACGCAAGAAAAATCAGAGAGATCCTC
ATAAAGGCCAAGAAGGGCGGAAAGATCGCCGTGTAATTCTAGAGTCGGGGCGGCCGGCCGCTTCGAGCAG
ACATGATAAGATACATTGATGAGTTTGGACAAACCACAACTAGAATGCAGTGAAAAAAATGCTTTATTTG
TGAAATTTGTGATGCTATTGCTTTATTTGTAACCATTATAAGCTGCAATAAACAAGTTAACAACAACAAT
TGCATTCATTTTATGTTTCAGGTTCAGGGGGAGGTGTGGGAGGTTTTTTAAAGCAAGTAAAACCTCTACA
AATGTGGTAAAATCGATAAGGATCCGTCGACCGATGCCCTTGAGAGCCTTCAACCCAGTCAGCTCCTTCC
GGTGGGCGCGGGGCATGACTATCGTCGCCGCACTTATGACTGTCTTCTTTATCATGCAACTCGTAGGACA
GGTGCCGGCAGCGCTCTTCCGCTTCCTCGCTCACTGACTCGCTGCGCTCGGTCGTTCGGCTGCGGCGAGC
GGTATCAGCTCACTCAAAGGCGGTAATACGGTTATCCACAGAATCAGGGGATAACGCAGGAAAGAACATG
TGAGCAAAAGGCCAGCAAAAGGCCAGGAACCGTAAAAAGGCCGCGTTGCTGGCGTTTTTCCATAGGCTCC
GCCCCCCTGACGAGCATCACAAAAATCGACGCTCAAGTCAGAGGTGGCGAAACCCGACAGGACTATAAAG
ATACCAGGCGTTTCCCCCTGGAAGCTCCCTCGTGCGCTCTCCTGTTCCGACCCTGCCGCTTACCGGATAC
CTGTCCGCCTTTCTCCCTTCGGGAAGCGTGGCGCTTTCTCAATGCTCACGCTGTAGGTATCTCAGTTCGG
TGTAGGTCGTTCGCTCCAAGCTGGGCTGTGTGCACGAACCCCCCGTTCAGCCCGACCGCTGCGCCTTATC
CGGTAACTATCGTCTTGAGTCCAACCCGGTAAGACACGACTTATCGCCACTGGCAGCAGCCACTGGTAAC
AGGATTAGCAGAGCGAGGTATGTAGGCGGTGCTACAGAGTTCTTGAAGTGGTGGCCTAACTACGGCTACA
CTAGAAGGACAGTATTTGGTATCTGCGCTCTGCTGAAGCCAGTTACCTTCGGAAAAAGAGTTGGTAGCTC
TTGATCCGGCAAACAAACCACCGCTGGTAGCGGTGGTTTTTTTGTTTGCAAGCAGCAGATTACGCGCAGA
AAAAAAGGATCTCAAGAAGATCCTTTGATCTTTTCTACGGGGTCTGACGCTCAGTGGAACGAAAACTCAC
GTTAAGGGATTTTGGTCATGAGATTATCAAAAAGGATCTTCACCTAGATCCTTTTAAATTAAAAATGAAG
TTTTAAATCAATCTAAAGTATATATGAGTAAACTTGGTCTGACAGTTACCAATGCTTAATCAGTGAGGCA
CCTATCTCAGCGATCTGTCTATTTCGTTCATCCATAGTTGCCTGACTCCCCGTCGTGTAGATAACTACGA
TACGGGAGGGCTTACCATCTGGCCCCAGTGCTGCAATGATACCGCGAGACCCACGCTCACCGGCTCCAGA
TTTATCAGCAATAAACCAGCCAGCCGGAAGGGCCGAGCGCAGAAGTGGTCCTGCAACTTTATCCGCCTCC
ATCCAGTCTATTAATTGTTGCCGGGAAGCTAGAGTAAGTAGTTCGCCAGTTAATAGTTTGCGCAACGTTG
TTGCCATTGCTACAGGCATCGTGGTGTCACGCTCGTCGTTTGGTATGGCTTCATTCAGCTCCGGTTCCCA
ACGATCAAGGCGAGTTACATGATCCCCCATGTTGTGCAAAAAAGCGGTTAGCTCCTTCGGTCCTCCGATC
GTTGTCAGAAGTAAGTTGGCCGCAGTGTTATCACTCATGGTTATGGCAGCACTGCATAATTCTCTTACTG
TCATGCCATCCGTAAGATGCTTTTCTGTGACTGGTGAGTACTCAACCAAGTCATTCTGAGAATAGTGTAT
GCGGCGACCGAGTTGCTCTTGCCCGGCGTCAATACGGGATAATACCGCGCCACATAGCAGAACTTTAAAA
GTGCTCATCATTGGAAAACGTTCTTCGGGGCGAAAACTCTCAAGGATCTTACCGCTGTTGAGATCCAGTT
CGATGTAACCCACTCGTGCACCCAACTGATCTTCAGCATCTTTTACTTTCACCAGCGTTTCTGGGTGAGC
AAAAACAGGAAGGCAAAATGCCGCAAAAAAGGGAATAAGGGCGACACGGAAATGTTGAATACTCATACTC
TTCCTTTTTCAATATTATTGAAGCATTTATCAGGGTTATTGTCTCATGAGCGGATACATATTTGAATGTA
TTTAGAAAAATAAACAAATAGGGGTTCCGCGCACATTTCCCCGAAAAGTGCCACCTG
[124 nt withheld, positions 4608-4731]
C
[91 nt withheld, positions 4733-4823]
A
[49 nt withheld, positions 4825-4873]
CCTTTGACGTTGGAGTCCACGTTCTTT
[37 nt withheld, positions 4901-4937]
ACCCTATCTCGGTCTATTCTTTTGATTTATAAGGGATTTTGCCGATTTCGGCCTATTGGTTAAAAAATGA
GCTGATTTAACAAAAATTTAACGCGAATTTTAACAAAATATTAACGTTTACAATTTCCCATTCGCCATTC
AGGCTGCGCAACTGTTGGGAAGGGCGATCGGTGCGGGCCTCTTCGCTATTACGCCAGCCCAAGCTACCAT
GATAAGTAAGTAATATTAAGGTACGGGAGGTACTTGGAGCGGCCGCAATAAAATATCTTTATTTTCATTA
CATCTGTGTGTTGGTTTTTTGTGTGAATCGATAGTACTAACATACGCTCTCCATCAAAACAAAACGAAAC
AAAACAAACTAGCAAAATAGGCTGTCCCCAGTGCAAGTGCAGGTGCCAGAACATTTCTCTATCGATA
Features (pLannotate 1.2.2; 19 found; start..end, strand, type, name):
     59..171     +  promoter       HSV TK promoter (fragment): herpes simplex virus thymidine kinase promoter
    211..232     +  protein_bind   CAP binding site: CAP binding activates transcription in the presence of cAMP. E. coli catabolite activator protein
    247..277     +  promoter       lac promoter: promoter for the E. coli lac operon
    285..301     +  protein_bind   lac operator: The lac repressor binds to the lac operator to inhibit transcription in E. coli. This inhibition can be relieved by adding lactose or isopropyl-β-D-thiogalactopyranoside (IPTG). lac repressor encoded by lacI
    346..364     +  promoter       T3 promoter: promoter for bacteriophage T3 RNA polymerase
    380..403     +  misc_feature   MCS (fragment): pBluescript multiple cloning site
    412..430     -  promoter       T7 promoter: promoter for bacteriophage T7 RNA polymerase
    438..593     +  CDS            lacZα (fragment): LacZα fragment of β-galactosidase; lacZ fragment
    627..2276    +  CDS            luciferase: firefly luciferase; luc+; enhanced luc+ version of the luciferase gene
   2317..2438    -  polyA_signal   SV40 poly(A) signal: SV40 polyadenylation signal
   2461..2529    -  CDS            large T antigen (fragment): large T antigen from SV40 (simian virus 40)
   2545..2677    +  CDS            TcR (fragment): tetracycline efflux protein; tet; confers resistance to tetracycline
   2857..3445    -  rep_origin     ori: high-copy-number ColE1/pMB1/pBR322/pUC origin of replication
   3616..4476    -  CDS            AmpR: β-lactamase; bla; confers resistance to ampicillin, carbenicillin, and related antibiotics
   4477..4581    -  promoter       AmpR promoter: bla
   4608..5063    +  rep_origin     f1 ori (sequence partly withheld): f1 bacteriophage origin of replication; arrow indicates direction of (+) strand synthesis
   5068..5135    -  CDS            lacZα (fragment): LacZα fragment of β-galactosidase; lacZ fragment
   5194..5242    +  polyA_signal   poly(A) signal: synthetic polyadenylation signal
   5256..5347    +  misc_feature   pause site: RNA polymerase II transcriptional pause signal from the human α2 globin gene
