>Addgene plasmid #114670 | pGL3-TK-5UTR-BsmBI-Luciferase | addgene full sequence | sequence record 224101 | Addgene NGS Result
GGTACCGAGCTCTTACGCGTGCTAGCCCGGGCTCGAGATCTGACTTCTAGAGATCCGGCAAACCCCGCCC
AGCGTCTTGTCATTGGCGAATTCGAACACGCAGATGCAGTCGGGGCGGCGCGGTCCGAGGTCCACTTCGC
ATATTAAGGTGACGCGTGTGGCCTCGAACACGGAGACGATCTGGAAAGCGGGCAGTGAGCGCAACGCAAT
TAATGTGAGTTAGCTCACTCATTAGGCACCCCAGGCTTTACACTTTATGCTTCCGGCTCGTATGTTGTGT
GGAATTGTGAGCGGATAACAATTTCACACAGGAAACAGCTATGACCATGATTACGCCAAGCGCGCAATTA
ACCCTCACTAAAGGGAACAAAAGCTGGAGGACCTCGAGGGGGGGCCCGGTACCCAATTCGCCCTATAGTG
AGTCGTATTACGCGCGCTCACTGGCCGTCGTTTTACAACGTCGTGACTGGGAAAACCCTGGCGTTACCCA
ACTTAATCGCCTTGCAGCACATCCCCCTTTCGCCAGCTGGCGTAATAGCGAAGAGGCCCGCACCGATCGC
CCTTCCCAACAGTTGCGCAGCCTGAATGGCGAATGGTAGGACGCGCCCTGTAGCGTGGGCGTCTCAGAAG
ACGCCAAAAACATAAAGAAAGGCCCGGCGCCATTCTATCCGCTGGAAGATGGAACCGCTGGAGAGCAACT
GCATAAGGCTATGAAGAGATACGCCCTGGTTCCTGGAACAATTGCTTTTACAGATGCACATATCGAGGTG
GACATCACTTACGCTGAGTACTTCGAAATGTCCGTTCGGTTGGCAGAAGCTATGAAACGATATGGGCTGA
ATACAAATCACAGAATCGTCGTATGCAGTGAAAACTCTCTTCAATTCTTTATGCCGGTGTTGGGCGCGTT
ATTTATCGGAGTTGCAGTTGCGCCCGCGAACGACATTTATAATGAACGTGAATTGCTCAACAGTATGGGC
ATTTCGCAGCCTACCGTGGTGTTCGTTTCCAAAAAGGGGTTGCAAAAAATTTTGAACGTGCAAAAAAAGC
TCCCAATCATCCAAAAAATTATTATCATGGATTCTAAAACGGATTACCAGGGATTTCAGTCGATGTACAC
GTTCGTCACATCTCATCTACCTCCCGGTTTTAATGAATACGATTTTGTGCCAGAGTCCTTCGATAGGGAC
AAGACAATTGCACTGATCATGAACTCCTCTGGATCTACTGGTCTGCCTAAAGGTGTCGCTCTGCCTCATA
GAACTGCCTGCGTGAGATTCTCGCATGCCAGAGATCCTATTTTTGGCAATCAAATCATTCCGGATACTGC
GATTTTAAGTGTTGTTCCATTCCATCACGGTTTTGGAATGTTTACTACACTCGGATATTTGATATGTGGA
TTTCGAGTCGTCTTAATGTATAGATTTGAAGAAGAGCTGTTTCTGAGGAGCCTTCAGGATTACAAGATTC
AAAGTGCGCTGCTGGTGCCAACCCTATTCTCCTTCTTCGCCAAAAGCACTCTGATTGACAAATACGATTT
ATCTAATTTACACGAAATTGCTTCTGGTGGCGCTCCCCTCTCTAAGGAAGTCGGGGAAGCGGTTGCCAAG
AGGTTCCATCTGCCAGGTATCAGGCAAGGATATGGGCTCACTGAGACTACATCAGCTATTCTGATTACAC
CCGAGGGGGATGATAAACCGGGCGCGGTCGGTAAAGTTGTTCCATTTTTTGAAGCGAAGGTTGTGGATCT
GGATACCGGGAAAACGCTGGGCGTTAATCAAAGAGGCGAACTGTGTGTGAGAGGTCCTATGATTATGTCC
GGTTATGTAAACAATCCGGAAGCGACCAACGCCTTGATTGACAAGGATGGATGGCTACATTCTGGAGACA
TAGCTTACTGGGACGAAGACGAACACTTCTTCATCGTTGACCGCCTGAAGTCTCTGATTAAGTACAAAGG
CTATCAGGTGGCTCCCGCTGAATTGGAATCCATCTTGCTCCAACACCCCAACATCTTCGACGCAGGTGTC
GCAGGTCTTCCCGACGATGACGCCGGTGAACTTCCCGCCGCCGTTGTTGTTTTGGAGCACGGAAAGACGA
TGACGGAAAAAGAGATCGTGGATTACGTCGCCAGTCAAGTAACAACCGCGAAAAAGTTGCGCGGAGGAGT
TGTGTTTGTGGACGAAGTACCGAAAGGTCTTACCGGAAAACTCGACGCAAGAAAAATCAGAGAGATCCTC
ATAAAGGCCAAGAAGGGCGGAAAGATCGCCGTGTAATTCTAGAGTCGGGGCGGCCGGCCGCTTCGAGCAG
ACATGATAAGATACATTGATGAGTTTGGACAAACCACAACTAGAATGCAGTGAAAAAAATGCTTTATTTG
TGAAATTTGTGATGCTATTGCTTTATTTGTAACCATTATAAGCTGCAATAAACAAGTTAACAACAACAAT
TGCATTCATTTTATGTTTCAGGTTCAGGGGGAGGTGTGGGAGGTTTTTTAAAGCAAGTAAAACCTCTACA
AATGTGGTAAAATCGATAAGGATCCGTCGACCGATGCCCTTGAGAGCCTTCAACCCAGTCAGCTCCTTCC
GGTGGGCGCGGGGCATGACTATCGTCGCCGCACTTATGACTGTCTTCTTTATCATGCAACTCGTAGGACA
GGTGCCGGCAGCGCTCTTCCGCTTCCTCGCTCACTGACTCGCTGCGCTCGGTCGTTCGGCTGCGGCGAGC
GGTATCAGCTCACTCAAAGGCGGTAATACGGTTATCCACAGAATCAGGGGATAACGCAGGAAAGAACATG
TGAGCAAAAGGCCAGCAAAAGGCCAGGAACCGTAAAAAGGCCGCGTTGCTGGCGTTTTTCCATAGGCTCC
GCCCCCCTGACGAGCATCACAAAAATCGACGCTCAAGTCAGAGGTGGCGAAACCCGACAGGACTATAAAG
ATACCAGGCGTTTCCCCCTGGAAGCTCCCTCGTGCGCTCTCCTGTTCCGACCCTGCCGCTTACCGGATAC
CTGTCCGCCTTTCTCCCTTCGGGAAGCGTGGCGCTTTCTCATAGCTCACGCTGTAGGTATCTCAGTTCGG
TGTAGGTCGTTCGCTCCAAGCTGGGCTGTGTGCACGAACCCCCCGTTCAGCCCGACCGCTGCGCCTTATC
CGGTAACTATCGTCTTGAGTCCAACCCGGTAAGACACGACTTATCGCCACTGGCAGCAGCCACTGGTAAC
AGGATTAGCAGAGCGAGGTATGTAGGCGGTGCTACAGAGTTCTTGAAGTGGTGGCCTAACTACGGCTACA
CTAGAAGAACAGTATTTGGTATCTGCGCTCTGCTGAAGCCAGTTACCTTCGGAAAAAGAGTTGGTAGCTC
TTGATCCGGCAAACAAACCACCGCTGGTAGCGGTGGTTTTTTTGTTTGCAAGCAGCAGATTACGCGCAGA
AAAAAAGGATCTCAAGAAGATCCTTTGATCTTTTCTACGGGGTCTGACGCTCAGTGGAACGAAAACTCAC
GTTAAGGGATTTTGGTCATGAGATTATCAAAAAGGATCTTCACCTAGATCCTTTTAAATTAAAAATGAAG
TTTTAAATCAATCTAAAGTATATATGAGTAAACTTGGTCTGACAGTTACCAATGCTTAATCAGTGAGGCA
CCTATCTCAGCGATCTGTCTATTTCGTTCATCCATAGTTGCCTGACTCCCCGTCGTGTAGATAACTACGA
TACGGGAGGGCTTACCATCTGGCCCCAGTGCTGCAATGATACCGCGAGACCCACGCTCACCGGCTCCAGA
TTTATCAGCAATAAACCAGCCAGCCGGAAGGGCCGAGCGCAGAAGTGGTCCTGCAACTTTATCCGCCTCC
ATCCAGTCTATTAATTGTTGCCGGGAAGCTAGAGTAAGTAGTTCGCCAGTTAATAGTTTGCGCAACGTTG
TTGCCATTGCTACAGGCATCGTGGTGTCACGCTCGTCGTTTGGTATGGCTTCATTCAGCTCCGGTTCCCA
ACGATCAAGGCGAGTTACATGATCCCCCATGTTGTGCAAAAAAGCGGTTAGCTCCTTCGGTCCTCCGATC
GTTGTCAGAAGTAAGTTGGCCGCAGTGTTATCACTCATGGTTATGGCAGCACTGCATAATTCTCTTACTG
TCATGCCATCCGTAAGATGCTTTTCTGTGACTGGTGAGTACTCAACCAAGTCATTCTGAGAATAGTGTAT
GCGGCGACCGAGTTGCTCTTGCCCGGCGTCAATACGGGATAATACCGCGCCACATAGCAGAACTTTAAAA
GTGCTCATCATTGGAAAACGTTCTTCGGGGCGAAAACTCTCAAGGATCTTACCGCTGTTGAGATCCAGTT
CGATGTAACCCACTCGTGCACCCAACTGATCTTCAGCATCTTTTACTTTCACCAGCGTTTCTGGGTGAGC
AAAAACAGGAAGGCAAAATGCCGCAAAAAAGGGAATAAGGGCGACACGGAAATGTTGAATACTCATACTC
TTCCTTTTTCAATATTATTGAAGCATTTATCAGGGTTATTGTCTCATGAGCGGATACATATTTGAATGTA
TTTAGAAAAATAAACAAATAGGGGTTCCGCGCACATTTCCCCGAAAAGTGCCACCTG
[124 nt withheld, positions 4608-4731]
C
[91 nt withheld, positions 4733-4823]
A
[49 nt withheld, positions 4825-4873]
CCTTTGACGTTGGAGTCCACGTTCTTT
[37 nt withheld, positions 4901-4937]
ACCCTATCTCGGTCTATTCTTTTGATTTATAAGGGATTTTGCCGATTTCGGCCTATTGGTTAAAAAATGA
GCTGATTTAACAAAAATTTAACGCGAATTTTAACAAAATATTAACGCTTACAATTTGCCATTCGCCATTC
AGGCTGCGCAACTGTTGGGAAGGGCGATCGGTGCGGGCCTCTTCGCTATTACGCCAGCCCAAGCTACCAT
GATAAGTAAGTAATATTAAGGTACGGGAGGTACTTGGAGCGGCCGCAATAAAATATCTTTATTTTCATTA
CATCTGTGTGTTGGTTTTTTGTGTGAATCGATAGTACTAACATACGCTCTCCATCAAAACAAAACGAAAC
AAAACAAACTAGCAAAATAGGCTGTCCCCAGTGCAAGTGCAGGTGCCAGAACATTTCTCTATCGATA
Features (pLannotate 1.2.2; 19 found; start..end, strand, type, name):
     59..171     +  promoter       HSV TK promoter (fragment): herpes simplex virus thymidine kinase promoter
    211..232     +  protein_bind   CAP binding site: CAP binding activates transcription in the presence of cAMP. E. coli catabolite activator protein
    247..277     +  promoter       lac promoter: promoter for the E. coli lac operon
    285..301     +  protein_bind   lac operator: The lac repressor binds to the lac operator to inhibit transcription in E. coli. This inhibition can be relieved by adding lactose or isopropyl-β-D-thiogalactopyranoside (IPTG). lac repressor encoded by lacI
    346..364     +  promoter       T3 promoter: promoter for bacteriophage T3 RNA polymerase
    380..403     +  misc_feature   MCS (fragment): pBluescript multiple cloning site
    412..430     -  promoter       T7 promoter: promoter for bacteriophage T7 RNA polymerase
    438..593     +  CDS            lacZα (fragment): LacZα fragment of β-galactosidase; lacZ fragment
    627..2276    +  CDS            luciferase: firefly luciferase; luc+; enhanced luc+ version of the luciferase gene
   2317..2438    -  polyA_signal   SV40 poly(A) signal: SV40 polyadenylation signal
   2461..2529    -  CDS            large T antigen (fragment): large T antigen from SV40 (simian virus 40)
   2545..2677    +  CDS            TcR (fragment): tetracycline efflux protein; tet; confers resistance to tetracycline
   2857..3445    -  rep_origin     ori: high-copy-number ColE1/pMB1/pBR322/pUC origin of replication
   3616..4476    -  CDS            AmpR: β-lactamase; bla; confers resistance to ampicillin, carbenicillin, and related antibiotics
   4477..4581    -  promoter       AmpR promoter: bla
   4608..5036    +  rep_origin     f1 ori (sequence partly withheld): f1 bacteriophage origin of replication; arrow indicates direction of (+) strand synthesis
   5068..5135    -  CDS            lacZα (fragment): LacZα fragment of β-galactosidase; lacZ fragment
   5194..5242    +  polyA_signal   poly(A) signal: synthetic polyadenylation signal
   5256..5347    +  misc_feature   pause site: RNA polymerase II transcriptional pause signal from the human α2 globin gene
