[The description below was written by a language model from this plasmid's Addgene catalogue record and pLannotate feature annotations shown in this document.]
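Description:
pGL3-TK-5UTR-BsmBI-Luciferase is a mammalian luciferase reporter plasmid built on the Promega pGL3 backbone and designed as a recipient vector for cloning 5' untranslated regions upstream of firefly luciferase. It is propagated in E. coli through a high-copy ColE1/pUC-type origin and selected with ampicillin via the β-lactamase gene. An f1 origin is also present. As in other pGL3 vectors, a synthetic poly(A) signal and a transcriptional pause site from the human α2 globin gene sit upstream of the reporter unit to limit read-through transcription from the backbone.

The reporter unit consists of a fragment of the herpes simplex virus thymidine kinase promoter, a roughly 460 bp bacterial stuffer cassette, the luc+ firefly luciferase coding sequence and an SV40 polyadenylation signal. The stuffer is a pBluescript-derived lacZα cassette, with the CAP binding site, lac promoter and operator, T3 and T7 promoters, part of the multiple cloning site and a lacZα fragment. According to the record it is flanked by BsmBI sites. BsmBI is a type IIS enzyme that cuts outside its recognition sequence, so digestion releases the lacZα cassette and allows a chosen 5' UTR to be ligated between the TK promoter and the luciferase gene in one step. Colonies retaining the stuffer appear blue on indicator plates, whereas recombinants are white.

The resulting constructs are transfected into mammalian cells to measure how a given 5' UTR affects translation of the luciferase reporter. The depositor and sequencing-derived feature tables agree almost entirely, differing only slightly in the annotated extent of the f1 origin.
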