Addgene plasmid #114670: pGL3-TK-5UTR-BsmBI-Luciferase
Purpose: For one-step cloning (with blue/ white screening) of a desired 5' UTR to test its impact on translation of a firefly luciferase reporter
Depositing lab: Lynne Postovit. Publication: Translational control of breast cancer plasticity. Jewer M, Lee L, Leibovitch M, Zhang G, Liu J, Findlay SD, Vincent KM, Tandoc K, Dieters-Castator D, Quail DF, Dutta I, Coatham M, Xu Z, Puri A, Guan BJ, Hatzoglou M, Brumwell A, Uniacke J, Patsis C, Koromilas A, Schueler J, Siegers GM, Topisirovic I, Postovit LM. Nat Commun. 2020 May 19;11(1):2498. doi: 10.1038/s41467-020-16352-z. PubMed 32427827.
Backbone
  Vector backbone: pGL3
  Backbone manufacturer: Promega
  Backbone size w/o insert (bp): 4895
  Total vector size (bp): 5354
  Vector type: Mammalian Expression, Luciferase
Growth in bacteria
  Bacterial resistance: Ampicillin, 100 μg/mL
  Growth temperature: 37°C
  Growth strain: DH5alpha
  Growth instructions: Can likely grow in other strains as well
  Copy number: Unknown
Gene/Insert
  Gene/Insert name: LacZ
  Insert size (bp): 459
  Promoter: lac promoter
  Tag / fusion protein: for cloning 5' UTR-Luciferase fusions
  Cloning method: Restriction Enzyme; 5′ cloning site BsmBI (not destroyed); 3′ cloning site BsmBI (not destroyed)
  Sequencing primers: 5′ RVprimer3; 3′ LucNrev
Terms and licenses: Academic/Nonprofit Terms; Industry Terms: Not Available to Industry
How to cite: pGL3-TK-5UTR-BsmBI-Luciferase was a gift from Lynne Postovit (Addgene plasmid # 114670 ; http://n2t.net/addgene:114670 ; RRID:Addgene_114670)
